>Addgene plasmid #222843 | pT7-module6 | addgene full sequence | sequence record 446499 | Addgene NGS Result
TTTACACTTTATGCTTCCGGCTCGTATGTTGTGTGGAATTGTGAGCGGATAACAATTTCACACAGGAAAC
AGCTATGACCATGATTACGCCAAGCTCTAATACGACTCACTATAGGGAAAGCTTGGTCTCGATGTCGATC
GACTTGCCTTCCGCACAATACATCATTTCTTCTTAGCTTTTTTTCTTCTTCTTCGTTCATACAGTTTTTT
TTTGTTTATCAGCTTACATTTTCTTGAACCGTAGCTTTCGTTTTCTTCTTTTTAACTTTCCATTCGGAGT
TTTTGTATCTTGTTTCATAGTTTGTCCCAGGATTAGAATGATTAGGCATCGAACCTTCAAGAATTTGATT
GAATAAAACATCTTCATTCTTAAGATATGAAGATAATCTTCAAAAGGCCCCTGGGAATCTGAAAGAAGAG
AAGCAGGCCCATTTATATGGGAAAGAACAATAGTATTTCTTATATAGGCCCATTTAAGTTGAAAACAATC
TTCAAAAGTCCCACATCGCTTAGATAAGAAAACGAAGCTGAGTTTATATACAGCTAGAGTCGAAGTAGTG
ATTGGGGTCTTCAACCCAGTGGACATAAGCGAAGACCCGTTTCGAGACCGAATTCACTGGCCGTCGTTTT
ACAACGTCGTGACTGGGAAAACCCTGGCGTTACCCAACTTAATCGCCTTGCAGCACATCCCCCTTTCGCC
AGCTGGCGTAATAGCGAAGAGGCCCGCACCGATCGCCCTTCCCAACAGTTGCGCAGCCTGAATGGCGAAT
GGAAATTGTAAGCGTTAATATTTTGTTAAAATTCGCGTTAAATTTTTGTTAAATCAGCTCATTTTTTAAC
CAATAGGCCGAAATCGGCAAAATCCCTTATAAATCAAAAGAATAGACCGAGATAGGGT
[37 nt withheld, positions 899-935]
AAAGAACGTGGACTCCAACGTCAAAGG
[49 nt withheld, positions 963-1011]
T
[91 nt withheld, positions 1013-1103]
G
[124 nt withheld, positions 1105-1228]
CAGGTGGCACTTTTCGGGGAAATGTGCGCGGAACCCCTATTTGTTTATTTTTCTAAATACATTCAAATAT
GTATCCGCTCATGAGACAATAACCCTGATAAATGCTTCAATAATATTGAAAAGGGAAGAGTATGAGTATT
CAACATTTCCGTGTCGCCCTTATTCCCTTTTTTGCGGCATTTTGCCTTCCTGTTTTTGCTCACCCAGAAA
CGCTGGTGAAAGTAAAAGATGCTGAAGATCAGTTGGGTGCACGAGTGGGTTACATCGAACTGGATCTCAA
CAGCGGTAAGATCCTTGAGAGTTTTCGCCCCGAAGAACGTTTTCCAATGATGAGCACTTTTAAAGTTCTG
CTATGTGGCGCGGTATTATCCCGTATTGACGCCGGGCAAGAGCAACTCGGTCGCCGCATACACTATTCTC
AGAATGACTTGGTTGAGTACTCACCAGTCACAGAAAAGCATCTTACGGATGGCATGACAGTAAGAGAATT
ATGCAGTGCTGCCATAACCATGAGTGATAACACTGCGGCCAACTTACTTCTGACAACGATCGGAGGACCG
AAGGAGCTAACCGCTTTTTTGCACAACATGGGGGATCATGTAACTCGCCTTGATCGTTGGGAACCGGAGC
TGAATGAAGCCATACCAAACGACGAGCGTGACACCACGATGCCTGTAGCAATGGCAACAACGTTGCGCAA
ACTATTAACTGGCGAACTACTTACTCTAGCTTCCCGGCAACAATTAATAGACTGGATGGAGGCGGATAAA
GTTGCAGGACCACTTCTGCGCTCGGCCCTTCCGGCTGGCTGGTTTATTGCTGATAAATCTGGAGCCGGTG
AGCGTGGTTCTCGCGGTATCATTGCAGCACTGGGGCCAGATGGTAAGCCCTCCCGTATCGTAGTTATCTA
CACGACGGGGAGTCAGGCAACTATGGATGAACGAAATAGACAGATCGCTGAGATAGGTGCCTCACTGATT
AAGCATTGGTAACTGTCAGACCAAGTTTACTCATATATACTTTAGATTGATTTAAAACTTCATTTTTAAT
TTAAAAGGATCTAGGTGAAGATCCTTTTTGATAATCTCATGACCAAAATCCCTTAACGTGAGTTTTCGTT
CCACTGAGCGTCAGACCCCGTAGAAAAGATCAAAGGATCTTCTTGAGATCCTTTTTTTCTGCGCGTAATC
TGCTGCTTGCAAACAAAAAAACCACCGCTACCAGCGGTGGTTTGTTTGCCGGATCAAGAGCTACCAACTC
TTTTTCCGAAGGTAACTGGCTTCAGCAGAGCGCAGATACCAAATACTGTTCTTCTAGTGTAGCCGTAGTT
AGGCCACCACTTCAAGAACTCTGTAGCACCGCCTACATACCTCGCTCTGCTAATCCTGTTACCAGTGGCT
GCTGCCAGTGGCGATAAGTCGTGTCTTACCGGGTTGGACTCAAGACGATAGTTACCGGATAAGGCGCAGC
GGTCGGGCTGAACGGGGGGTTCGTGCACACAGCCCAGCTTGGAGCGAACGACCTACACCGAACTGAGATA
CCTACAGCGTGAGCTATGAGAAAGCGCCACGCTTCCCGAAGGGAGAAAGGCGGACAGGTATCCGGTAAGC
GGCAGGGTCGGAACAGGAGAGCGCACGAGGGAGCTTCCAGGGGGAAACGCCTGGTATCTTTATAGTCCTG
TCGGGTTTCGCCACCTCTGACTTGAGCGTCGATTTTTGTGATGCTCGTCAGGGGGGCGGAGCCTATGGAA
AAACGCCAGCAACGCGGCCTTTTTACGGTTCCTGGCCTTTTGCTGGCCTTTTGCTCACATGTTCTTTCCT
GCGTTATCCCCTGATTCTGTGGATAACCGTATTACCGCCTTTGAGTGAGCTGATACCGCTCGCCGCAGCC
GAACGACCGAGCGCAGCGAGTCAGTGAGCGAGGAAGCGGAAGAGCGCCCAATACGCAAACCGCCTCTCCC
CGCGCGTTGGCCGATTCATTAATGCAGCTGGCACGACAGGTTTCCCGACTGGAAAGCGGGCAGTGAGCGC
AACGCAATTAATGTGAGTTAGCTCACTCATTAGGCACCCCAGGC
Features (pLannotate 1.2.2; 11 found; start..end, strand, type, name):
      1..31      +  promoter       lac promoter: promoter for the E. coli lac operon
     39..55      +  protein_bind   lac operator: The lac repressor binds to the lac operator to inhibit transcription in E. coli. This inhibition can be relieved by adding lactose or isopropyl-β-D-thiogalactopyranoside (IPTG). lac repressor encoded by lacI
     98..116     +  promoter       T7 promoter: promoter for bacteriophage T7 RNA polymerase
    492..508     +  promoter       AtU6 promoter (fragment): consensus promoter from the three Arabidopsis U6 snRNA genes (Waibel and Filipowicz, 1990; Nekrasov et al., 2013)
    612..769     +  CDS            lacZα (fragment): LacZα fragment of β-galactosidase; lacZ fragment
    800..1228    -  rep_origin     f1 ori (sequence partly withheld): f1 bacteriophage origin of replication; arrow indicates direction of (+) strand synthesis
   1255..1359    +  promoter       AmpR promoter: bla
   1360..2220    +  CDS            AmpR: β-lactamase; bla; confers resistance to ampicillin, carbenicillin, and related antibiotics
   2391..2979    +  rep_origin     ori: high-copy-number ColE1/pMB1/pBR322/pUC origin of replication
   3162..3254    +  CDS            lacI (fragment): lac repressor; lacI; The lac repressor binds to the lac operator to inhibit transcription in E. coli. This inhibition can be relieved by adding lactose or isopropyl-β-D-thiogalactopyranoside (IPTG).
   3267..3288    +  protein_bind   CAP binding site: CAP binding activates transcription in the presence of cAMP. E. coli catabolite activator protein
