[The description below was written by a language model from this plasmid's Addgene catalogue record and pLannotate feature annotations shown in this document.]
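Description:
pT7-module6 is a small (about 3.3 kb) bacterial subcloning plasmid built on the pT7Blue cloning vector and catalogued as an empty backbone. It serves as the "module 6" entry vector in a Golden Gate system for assembling CRISPR/Cas9 vectors. It is maintained in E. coli through a high-copy ColE1/pUC-type origin and selected with ampicillin via the β-lactamase gene under its native promoter. An f1 phage origin is also present, a standard pT7Blue element that permits single-stranded DNA production. The remaining backbone annotations are typical of a lacZα-type cloning region: a CAP binding site, lac promoter and lac operator, a T7 promoter, a residual lacI fragment, and a partial lacZα coding segment.

No gene insert is recorded. The functional content of the module lies between the T7 promoter and the lacZα fragment, where the depositor notes a U6-26 promoter and the annotation detects a short match to the Arabidopsis U6 snRNA consensus promoter. U6 promoters are RNA polymerase III promoters commonly used to drive guide RNA expression, and an Arabidopsis U6 element suggests that the final assemblies are intended for plants, although the record does not state the target organism. The feature table does not annotate an sgRNA scaffold, type IIS restriction sites, or a ccdB cassette. The listing does name a ccdB-tolerant strain for propagation, but no counterselection element is identified in the annotated sequence, so its presence cannot be confirmed here. The plasmid's typical use is as an intermediate: a guide expression unit is prepared in this module position and then combined with the other numbered modules into a multi-part CRISPR/Cas9 vector.
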