Addgene plasmid #222843: pT7-module6
Purpose: (Empty Backbone) Subcloning for Golden Gate assembly of CRISPR/Cas9 vectors (module 6)
Depositing lab: Hidenori Takeuchi. Depositing organization: Nagoya University.
Backbone
  Vector backbone: pT7Blue
  Vector type: CRISPR
Growth in bacteria
  Bacterial resistance: Ampicillin, 50 μg/mL
  Growth temperature: 37°C
  Growth strain: ccdB Survival
  Copy number: High Copy
Gene/Insert
  Gene/Insert name: None
Terms and licenses: Academic/Nonprofit Terms; Industry Terms: Not Available to Industry
Depositor comments: U6-26 promoter
How to cite: pT7-module6 was a gift from Hidenori Takeuchi (Addgene plasmid # 222843 ; http://n2t.net/addgene:222843 ; RRID:Addgene_222843)
